>Addgene plasmid #19122 | CD44P pGL3 | addgene full sequence | sequence record 176932 | Addgene NGS Result
TGATAAGATACATTGATGAGTTTGGACAAACCACAACTAGAATGCAGTGAAAAAAATGCTTTATTTGTGA
AATTTGTGATGCTATTGCTTTATTTGTAACCATTATAAGCTGCAATAAACAAGTTAACAACAACAATTGC
ATTCATTTTATGTTTCAGGTTCAGGGGGAGGTGTGGGAGGTTTTTTAAAGCAAGTAAAACCTCTACAAAT
GTGGTAAAATCGATAAGGATCCGTCGACCGATGCCCTTGAGAGCCTTCAACCCAGTCAGCTCCTTCCGGT
GGGCGCGGGGCATGACTATCGTCGCCGCACTTATGACTGTCTTCTTTATCATGCAACTCGTAGGACAGGT
GCCGGCAGCGCTCTTCCGCTTCCTCGCTCACTGACTCGCTGCGCTCGGTCGTTCGGCTGCGGCGAGCGGT
ATCAGCTCACTCAAAGGCGGTAATACGGTTATCCACAGAATCAGGGGATAACGCAGGAAAGAACATGTGA
GCAAAAGGCCAGCAAAAGGCCAGGAACCGTAAAAAGGCCGCGTTGCTGGCGTTTTTCCATAGGCTCCGCC
CCCCTGACGAGCATCACAAAAATCGACGCTCAAGTCAGAGGTGGCGAAACCCGACAGGACTATAAAGATA
CCAGGCGTTTCCCCCTGGAAGCTCCCTCGTGCGCTCTCCTGTTCCGACCCTGCCGCTTACCGGATACCTG
TCCGCCTTTCTCCCTTCGGGAAGCGTGGCGCTTTCTCATAGCTCACGCTGTAGGTATCTCAGTTCGGTGT
AGGTCGTTCGCTCCAAGCTGGGCTGTGTGCACGAACCCCCCGTTCAGCCCGACCGCTGCGCCTTATCCGG
TAACTATCGTCTTGAGTCCAACCCGGTAAGACACGACTTATCGCCACTGGCAGCAGCCACTGGTAACAGG
ATTAGCAGAGCGAGGTATGTAGGCGGTGCTACAGAGTTCTTGAAGTGGTGGCCTAACTACGGCTACACTA
GAAGAACAGTATTTGGTATCTGCGCTCTGCTGAAGCCAGTTACCTTCGGAAAAAGAGTTGGTAGCTCTTG
ATCCGGCAAACAAACCACCGCTGGTAGCGGTGGTTTTTTTGTTTGCAAGCAGCAGATTACGCGCAGAAAA
AAAGGATCTCAAGAAGATCCTTTGATCTTTTCTACGGGGTCTGACGCTCAGTGGAACGAAAACTCACGTT
AAGGGATTTTGGTCATGAGATTATCAAAAAGGATCTTCACCTAGATCCTTTTAAATTAAAAATGAAGTTT
TAAATCAATCTAAAGTATATATGAGTAAACTTGGTCTGACAGTTACCAATGCTTAATCAGTGAGGCACCT
ATCTCAGCGATCTGTCTATTTCGTTCATCCATAGTTGCCTGACTCCCCGTCGTGTAGATAACTACGATAC
GGGAGGGCTTACCATCTGGCCCCAGTGCTGCAATGATACCGCGAGACCCACGCTCACCGGCTCCAGATTT
ATCAGCAATAAACCAGCCAGCCGGAAGGGCCGAGCGCAGAAGTGGTCCTGCAACTTTATCCGCCTCCATC
CAGTCTATTAATTGTTGCCGGGAAGCTAGAGTAAGTAGTTCGCCAGTTAATAGTTTGCGCAACGTTGTTG
CCATTGCTACAGGCATCGTGGTGTCACGCTCGTCGTTTGGTATGGCTTCATTCAGCTCCGGTTCCCAACG
ATCAAGGCGAGTTACATGATCCCCCATGTTGTGCAAAAAAGCGGTTAGCTCCTTCGGTCCTCCGATCGTT
GTCAGAAGTAAGTTGGCCGCAGTGTTATCACTCATGGTTATGGCAGCACTGCATAATTCTCTTACTGTCA
TGCCATCCGTAAGATGCTTTTCTGTGACTGGTGAGTACTCAACCAAGTCATTCTGAGAATAGTGTATGCG
GCGACCGAGTTGCTCTTGCCCGGCGTCAATACGGGATAATACCGCGCCACATAGCAGAACTTTAAAAGTG
CTCATCATTGGAAAACGTTCTTCGGGGCGAAAACTCTCAAGGATCTTACCGCTGTTGAGATCCAGTTCGA
TGTAACCCACTCGTGCACCCAACTGATCTTCAGCATCTTTTACTTTCACCAGCGTTTCTGGGTGAGCAAA
AACAGGAAGGCAAAATGCCGCAAAAAAGGGAATAAGGGCGACACGGAAATGTTGAATACTCATACTCTTC
CTTTTTCAATATTATTGAAGCATTTATCAGGGTTATTGTCTCATGAGCGGATACATATTTGAATGTATTT
AGAAAAATAAACAAATAGGGGTTCCGCGCACATTTCCCCGAAAAGTGCCACCTG
[124 nt withheld, positions 2295-2418]
C
[91 nt withheld, positions 2420-2510]
A
[49 nt withheld, positions 2512-2560]
CCTTTGACGTTGGAGTCCACGTTCTTT
[37 nt withheld, positions 2588-2624]
ACCCTATCTCGGTCTATTCTTTTGATTTATAAGGGATTTTGCCGATTTCGGCCTATTGGTTAAAAAATGA
GCTGATTTAACAAAAATTTAACGCGAATTTTAACAAAATATTAACGCTTACAATTTGCCATTCGCCATTC
AGGCTGCGCAACTGTTGGGAAGGGCGATCGGTGCGGGCCTCTTCGCTATTACGCCAGCCCAAGCTACCAT
GATAAGTAAGTAATATTAAGGTACGGGAGGTACTTGGAGCGGCCGCAATAAAATATCTTTATTTTCATTA
CATCTGTGTGTTGGTTTTTTGTGTGAATCGATAGTACTAACATACGCTCTCCATCAAAACAAAACGAAAC
AAAACAAACTAGCAAAATAGGCTGTCCCCAGTGCAAGTGCAGGTGCCAGAACATTTCTCTATCGATAGGT
ACCGAGCTCTTACGCGTGCTAGCCTTAATCCATGCTGTTCGTCACTACACTGTACTGCCTGTGGATGACT
TACTTGTCCCTGTAGTTTCATCTGAAGAATTCCTCCTCCTTTTCCTTTGAGGCCTGCCTCAAATATCACT
TCCCCTGTGAAGACTGCCTGGTGTTCTCCAGGAGAGAGTGTGACTCCCTTCTCTAGGAATGGTAGCACCC
CAAACACACACATTTTGCAGCATATTTCACCTTGCATGGTAATGGCCTGCTTGTGAGTTTTATTCCGTAC
CAGAGGGTGAGGGCTCTGAAGATAGCGCCAGGTCTTATTTACCTCGATACCCCACAACACTCATTACATG
TCTGATGAATGAATGCATAGGGGGATGGCTGGGTGCATTTCTCTCAACTTTTCAATTTCTTGAAATAAAT
AACAAAATCTTACCTTCCCTCAGAAGTCCTGGCATGGTTCCTTTCATCTTGCCACAGCCACTGATAATCA
CTTTCATTTTCTGTGTAACTCACCAGGCAAGAAGTCCATGCAGATTTACTTTTAGTAGTTCACATGACAA
ATAAATACTGCGTTTGATTTCCAAACATTAAACCATAGTATATTATAGATAGATATAGAGTTATCATTCA
AAGTATGATATTTCAATCTCAAAAGGCTTCCCCTGAAGAATATTACAAACTCTTCCTCTCTTTAAGATCT
GCTGGGTAGGAAAGATGGGAGAAAATGAATTAATGTTTACACAGAAAGGAGGATAATGGGGGCAAAAATA
ATAGATGAACGTATGGGTGGATGAGAGAATGGATAAAATGATAGGTGGATATGTTGATCTTGGACAGATG
GGAAATGAGTGGATATATCAATAAACAGATATGTGGGTGGATGGGTGGAGAAGAGGATGGTGGATGGTTG
TGGTTTTATGAAGAGATGTGAAAAAGGAAGTGTGGAATGATGGATGAGAAGTTGTATGGGAAGATGAATA
GAAGAATAGGTGGTTGAATAAATTAAAAGGTGTGTGGTTGGATGAATGAATGAGTGGGATGATAGATGGA
CCTAAGTGGTTAGTGGATGGACAGGAGGATGGATGGATGTGAGAGCCCCAGAAGGACATAAGGAAAGATG
GGTGGATAGATGGATGGGCGGATGGAAGGATATTTAGGAGGATGAATGAGCATGTGTGTGGAGAGAGGTG
CCCATTCACACTGGCTTGAACACATGGGTTAGCTGAGCCAAATGCCAGCCCTATGACAGGCCATCAGTAG
CTTTCCCTGAGCTGTTCTGCCAAGAAGCTAAAATTCATTCAAGCCATGTGGACTTGTTATTGAGGGGAAA
AAGAATGAGCTCTCCCTCTTTCCACTTGGAAGATTCACCAACTCCCCACCCCTCACTCCCCACTGTGGGC
ACGGAGGCACTGCGCCACCCAGGGCAAGACCTCGCCCTCTCTCCAGCTCCTCTCCCAGGATATCCAACAT
CCTGTGAAACCCAGAGATCTTGCTCCAGCCGGATTCAGAGAAATTTAGCGGGAAAGGAGAGGCCAAAGGC
TGAACCCAATGGTGCAAGGTTTTACGGTTCGGTCATCCTCTGTCCTGACGCCGCGGGGCCAGCGGGAGAA
GAAAGCCAGTGCGTCTCTGGGCGCAGGGGCCAGTGGGGCTCGGAGGCACAGGCACCCCGCGACACTCCAG
GTTCCCCGACCCACGTCCCTGGCAGCCCCGATTATTTACAGCCTCAGCAGAGCACGGGGCGGGGGCAGAG
GGGCCCGCCCGGGAGGGCTGCTACTTCTTAAAACCTCTGCGGGCTGCTTAGTCACAGCCCCCCTTGCTTG
GGTGTGTCCTTCGCTCGCTCCCTCCCTCCGTCTTAGGTCACTGTTTTCAACCTCGAATAAAAACTGCAGC
CAACTTCCGAGGCAGCCTCATTGCCCAGCGGACCCCAGCCTCTGCCAGGTTCGGTCCGCCATCCTCGTCC
CGTCCTCCGCCGGCCCCTGCCCCGCGCCCAGGGATCCTCCAGCTCCTTTCGCCCGCGCCCTCCGTTCGCT
CCGGACACCCTCGAGATCTGCGATCTAAGTAAGCTTGGCATTCCGGTACTGTTGGTAAAGCCACCATGGA
AGACGCCAAAAACATAAAGAAAGGCCCGGCGCCATTCTATCCGCTGGAAGATGGAACCGCTGGAGAGCAA
CTGCATAAGGCTATGAAGAGATACGCCCTGGTTCCTGGAACAATTGCTTTTACAGATGCACATATCGAGG
TGGACATCACTTACGCTGAGTACTTCGAAATGTCCGTTCGGTTGGCAGAAGCTATGAAACGATATGGGCT
GAATACAAATCACAGAATCGTCGTATGCAGTGAAAACTCTCTTCAATTCTTTATGCCGGTGTTGGGCGCG
TTATTTATCGGAGTTGCAGTTGCGCCCGCGAACGACATTTATAATGAACGTGAATTGCTCAACAGTATGG
GCATTTCGCAGCCTACCGTGGTGTTCGTTTCCAAAAAGGGGTTGCAAAAAATTTTGAACGTGCAAAAAAA
GCTCCCAATCATCCAAAAAATTATTATCATGGATTCTAAAACGGATTACCAGGGATTTCAGTCGATGTAC
ACGTTCGTCACATCTCATCTACCTCCCGGTTTTAATGAATACGATTTTGTGCCAGAGTCCTTCGATAGGG
ACAAGACAATTGCACTGATCATGAACTCCTCTGGATCTACTGGTCTGCCTAAAGGTGTCGCTCTGCCTCA
TAGAACTGCCTGCGTGAGATTCTCGCATGCCAGAGATCCTATTTTTGGCAATCAAATCATTCCGGATACT
GCGATTTTAAGTGTTGTTCCATTCCATCACGGTTTTGGAATGTTTACTACACTCGGATATTTGATATGTG
GATTTCGAGTCGTCTTAATGTATAGATTTGAAGAAGAGCTGTTTCTGAGGAGCCTTCAGGATTACAAGAT
TCAAAGTGCGCTGCTGGTGCCAACCCTATTCTCCTTCTTCGCCAAAAGCACTCTGATTGACAAATACGAT
TTATCTAATTTACACGAAATTGCTTCTGGTGGCGCTCCCCTCTCTAAGGAAGTCGGGGAAGCGGTTGCCA
AGAGGTTCCATCTGCCAGGTATCAGGCAAGGATATGGGCTCACTGAGACTACATCAGCTATTCTGATTAC
ACCCGAGGGGGATGATAAACCGGGCGCGGTCGGTAAAGTTGTTCCATTTTTTGAAGCGAAGGTTGTGGAT
CTGGATACCGGGAAAACGCTGGGCGTTAATCAAAGAGGCGAACTGTGTGTGAGAGGTCCTATGATTATGT
CCGGTTATGTAAACAATCCGGAAGCGACCAACGCCTTGATTGACAAGGATGGATGGCTACATTCTGGAGA
CATAGCTTACTGGGACGAAGACGAACACTTCTTCATCGTTGACCGCCTGAAGTCTCTGATTAAGTACAAA
GGCTATCAGGTGGCTCCCGCTGAATTGGAATCCATCTTGCTCCAACACCCCAACATCTTCGACGCAGGTG
TCGCAGGTCTTCCCGACGATGACGCCGGTGAACTTCCCGCCGCCGTTGTTGTTTTGGAGCACGGAAAGAC
GATGACGGAAAAAGAGATCGTGGATTACGTCGCCAGTCAAGTAACAACCGCGAAAAAGTTGCGCGGAGGA
GTTGTGTTTGTGGACGAAGTACCGAAAGGTCTTACCGGAAAACTCGACGCAAGAAAAATCAGAGAGATCC
TCATAAAGGCCAAGAAGGGCGGAAAGATCGCCGTGTAATTCTAGAGTCGGGGCGGCCGGCCGCTTCGAGC
AGACA
Features (pLannotate 1.2.2; 11 found; start..end, strand, type, name):
      4..125     -  polyA_signal   SV40 poly(A) signal: SV40 polyadenylation signal
    148..216     -  CDS            large T antigen (fragment): large T antigen from SV40 (simian virus 40)
    232..364     +  CDS            TcR (fragment): tetracycline efflux protein; tet; confers resistance to tetracycline
    544..1132    -  rep_origin     ori: high-copy-number ColE1/pMB1/pBR322/pUC origin of replication
   1303..2163    -  CDS            AmpR: β-lactamase; bla; confers resistance to ampicillin, carbenicillin, and related antibiotics
   2164..2268    -  promoter       AmpR promoter: bla
   2295..2723    +  rep_origin     f1 ori (sequence partly withheld): f1 bacteriophage origin of replication; arrow indicates direction of (+) strand synthesis
   2755..2822    -  CDS            lacZα (fragment): LacZα fragment of β-galactosidase; lacZ fragment
   2881..2929    +  polyA_signal   poly(A) signal: synthetic polyadenylation signal
   2943..3034    +  misc_feature   pause site: RNA polymerase II transcriptional pause signal from the human α2 globin gene
   5140..6792    +  CDS            luciferase: firefly luciferase; luc+; enhanced luc+ version of the luciferase gene
