[The description below was written by a language model from this plasmid's Addgene catalogue record and pLannotate feature annotations shown in this document.]
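Description:
CD44P pGL3 is a promoter-reporter plasmid built on Promega's pGL3-Basic, a non-viral vector that carries a promoterless firefly luciferase (luc+) gene, so that reporter expression depends on whatever regulatory sequence is cloned upstream. It is propagated in E. coli through a ColE1/pUC-type origin and selected with ampicillin via the β-lactamase gene and its bla promoter. An f1 bacteriophage origin is also present for single-stranded DNA production. The catalogue lists the plasmid as low copy, whereas the annotation labels the origin as a high-copy type. The record offers nothing to settle this difference.

The insert is roughly 2 kb of the human CD44 promoter, PCR-amplified from genomic DNA of HMLE cells. According to the depositor it covers 2021 bp upstream of the translation initiation site, and it was cloned between the NheI and XhoI sites. The feature table does not annotate this segment, but an unannotated gap lies between the upstream pause site and the start of the luciferase coding sequence, consistent with the insert's expected position and size. A synthetic poly(A) signal and an RNA polymerase II transcriptional pause site from the human α2 globin gene sit upstream of the promoter, where they limit read-through transcription from the backbone and so reduce background signal. The SV40 late poly(A) signal lies downstream of luciferase and terminates the reporter transcript. The short large T antigen, TcR and lacZα fragments are backbone remnants, not functional genes.

The construct is suited to transient transfection of mammalian cells to measure CD44 promoter activity by luciferase assay. The associated publication concerns repression of CD44 expression by p53.
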