Addgene plasmid #19122: CD44P pGL3
Depositing lab: Bob Weinberg. Depositing organization: Whitehead Institute for Biomedical Research. Publication: Growth-inhibitory and tumor- suppressive functions of p53 depend on its repression of CD44 expression. Godar S, Ince TA, Bell GW, Feldser D, Donaher JL, Bergh J, Liu A, Miu K, Watnick RS, Reinhardt F, McAllister SS, Jacks T, Weinberg RA. Cell. 2008 Jul 11. 134(1):62-73. 10.1016/j.cell.2008.06.006 PubMed 18614011.
Backbone
  Vector backbone: pGL3-Basic
  Backbone manufacturer: Promega
  Backbone size w/o insert (bp): 4818
  Vector type: Non viral cloning vector
Growth in bacteria
  Bacterial resistance: Ampicillin, 100 μg/mL
  Growth temperature: 37°C
  Growth strain: DH5alpha
  Copy number: Low Copy
Gene/Insert
  Gene/Insert name: CD44 promoter (alt name: CDW44, CSPG8, ECMR-III, HCELL, IN, LHR, MC56, MDU2, MDU3, MGC10468, MIC4, MUTCH-I, Pgp1)
  Species: H. sapiens (human)
  Insert size (bp): 2000
  Entrez Gene: CD44 (a.k.a. CDW44, CSPG8, ECM-III, ECMR-III, H-CAM, HCELL, HUTCH-1, HUTCH-I, Hermes-1, IN, LHR, MC56, MDU2, MDU3, MIC4, Pgp1)
  Cloning method: Restriction Enzyme; 5′ cloning site NheI (unknown if destroyed); 3′ cloning site XhoI (unknown if destroyed)
  Sequencing primers: 5′ RVprimer3; 3′ LucNrev
Terms and licenses: Academic/Nonprofit Terms; Industry Terms: Not Available to Industry
Depositor comments: PCR amplified from genomic DNA (human HMLE cells). Contains CD44 promoter, 2021bp upstream of translation initiation site.
How to cite: CD44P pGL3 was a gift from Bob Weinberg (Addgene plasmid # 19122 ; http://n2t.net/addgene:19122 ; RRID:Addgene_19122)
