>Addgene plasmid #19122 | CD44P pGL3 | addgene partial sequence | sequence record 130701 | LucNRev 5'-CCTTATGCAGTTGCTCTCC-3'
AATGGCGCCGGGCCTTTCTTTATGTTTTTGGCGTCTTCCATGGTGGCTTTACCAACAGTACCGGAATGCC
AAGCTTACTTAGATCGCAGATCTCGAGGGTGTCCGGAGCGAACGGAGGGCGCGGGCGAAAGGAGCTGGAG
GATCCCTGGGCGCGGGGCAGGGGCCGGCGGAGGACGGGACGAGGATGGCGGACCGAACCTGGCAGAGGCT
GGGGTCCGCTGGGCAATGAGGCTGCCTCGGAAGTTGGCTGCAGTTTTTATTCGAGGTTGAAAACAGTGAC
CTAAGACGGAGGGAGGGAGCGAGCGAAGGACACACCCAAGCAAGGGGGGCTGTGACTAAGCAGCCCGCAG
AGGTTTTAAGAAGTAGCAGCCCTCCCGGGCGGGCCCCTCTGCCCCCGCCCCGTGCTCTGCTGAGGCTGTA
AATAATCGGGGCTGCCAGGGACGTGGGTCGGGGAACCTGGAGTGTCGCGGGGTGCCTGTGCCTCCGAGCC
CCACTGGCCCCTGCGCCCAGAGACGCACTGGCTTTCTTCTCCCGCTGGCCCCGCGGCGTCAGGACAGAGG
ATGACCGAACCGTAAAACCTTGCACCATTGGGTTCAGCCTTTGGCCTCTCCTTTCCCGCTAAATTTCTCT
GAATCCGGCTGGAGCAAGATCTCTGGGTTTCACAGGATGTTGGATATCCTGGGAGAGGAGCTGGAGAGAG
GGCGAGGTCTTGCCCTGGGTGGCGCAGTGCCTCCGTGCCCACAGTGGGGAGTGAGGGGTGGGGAGTTGGT
GAATCTTCCAAGTGGAAAGAGGGAGAGCTCATTCTTTTTCCCCTCAATAACAAGTCCACATGGCTTGAAT
GAATTTTAGCTTCTTGGCAGAACAGCTCAGGGAAAGCTACTGATGGCCTGTCATAGGGCTGGCATTTGGC
TCAGCTAACCCATGTGTTCAAGCCAGTGTGAATGGGCACCTCTCTCCACACACATGCTCATTCATCCTCC
TAAATATCCTTCCATCCGCCCAT
