>Addgene plasmid #19122 | CD44P pGL3 | addgene partial sequence | sequence record 176931 | RVprimer3 5'-CTAGCAAAATAGGCTGTCCC-3'
CTCTATCGATAGGTACCGAGCTCTTACGCGTGCTAGCCTTAATCCATGCTGTTCGTCACTACACTGTACT
GCCTGTGGATGACTTACTTGTCCCTGTAGTTTCATCTGAAGAATTCCTCCTCCTTTTCCTTTGAGGCCTG
CCTCAAATATCACTTCCCCTGTGAAGACTGCCTGGTGTTCTCCAGGAGAGAGTGTGACTCCCTTCTCTAG
GAATGGTAGCACCCCAAACACACACATTTTGCAGCATATTTCACCTTGCATGGTAATGGCCTGCTTGTGA
GTTTTATTCCGTACCAGAGGGTGAGGGCTCTGAAGATAGCGCCAGGTCTTATTTACCTCGATACCCCACA
ACACTCATTACATGTCTGATGAATGAATGCATAGGGGGATGGCTGGGTGCATTTCTCTCAACTTTTCAAT
TTCTTGAAATAAATAACAAAATCTTACCTTCCCTCAGAAGTCCTGGCATGGTTCCTTTCATCTTGCCACA
GCCACTGATAATCACTTTCATTTTCTGTGTAACTCACCAGGCAAGAAGTCCATGCAGATTTACTTTTAGT
AGTTCACATGACAAATAAATACTGCGTTTGATTTCCAAACATTAAACCATAGTATATTATAGATAGATAT
AGAGTTATCATTCAAAGTATGATATTTCAATCTCAAAAGGCTTCCCCTGAAGAATATTACAAACTCTTCC
TCTCTTTAAGATCTGCTGGGTAGGAAAGATGGGAGAAAATGAATTAATGTTTACACAGAAAGGAGGATAA
TGGGGGCAAAAATAATAGATGAACGTATGGGTGGATGAGAGAATGGATAAAATGATAGGTGGATATGTTG
ATCTTGGACAGATGGGAAATGAGTGGATATATCAATAAACAGATATGTGGGTGGATGGGTGGAGAAGAGG
ATGGTGGATGGTTGTGGTTTTATGAAGAGATGTGAAAAAGGAAGTGTGGAATGATGGATGAGAAGTTGTA
TGGGAAGATGA
